Addgene plasmid #113110: pEYFP-N3-EPAC1
Purpose: Human EPAC1 gene was fused in-frame and upstream from the enhanced YFP gene in pEYFP-N3 vector (Clonetech).
Depositing lab: Xiaodong Cheng. Depositing organization: University of Texas Health Science Center at Houston. Publication: Differential signaling of cyclic AMP: opposing effects of exchange protein directly activated by cyclic AMP and cAMP-dependent protein kinase on protein kinase B activation. Mei FC, Qiao J, Tsygankova OM, Meinkoth JL, Quilliam LA, Cheng X. J Biol Chem. 2002 Mar 29;277(13):11497-504. doi: 10.1074/jbc.M110856200. Epub 2002 Jan 18. PubMed 11801596.
Backbone
  Vector backbone: pEGFP-N3
  Backbone manufacturer: Clonetech
  Backbone size w/o insert (bp): 4700
  Total vector size (bp): 7500
  Vector type: Mammalian Expression
  Selectable markers: Neomycin (select with G418) ; GFP expressiom
Growth in bacteria
  Bacterial resistance: Kanamycin, 50 μg/mL
  Growth temperature: 37°C
  Growth strain: DH5alpha
  Copy number: Unknown
Gene/Insert
  Gene/Insert name: RapGEF3 (alt names: EPAC1; cAMP-GEF1)
  Species: H. sapiens (human)
  Insert size (bp): 2743
  GenBank ID: NM_006105.5
  Entrez Gene: RAPGEF3 (a.k.a. CAMP-GEFI, EPAC, EPAC1, HSU79275, bcm910)
  Promoter: PCMV
  Tag / fusion protein: EYFP
  Cloning method: Restriction Enzyme; 5′ cloning site NheI (not destroyed); 3′ cloning site SacI (not destroyed)
  Sequencing primers: 5′ CGTCGCCGTCCAGCTCGACCAG; 3′ GFP N-terminal sequence
Resource information
  A portion of this plasmid was derived from a plasmid made by: J. L. Bos (University Medical Center Utrecht, The Netherlands)
Terms and licenses: Academic/Nonprofit Terms; Industry Terms: Not Available to Industry
How to cite: pEYFP-N3-EPAC1 was a gift from Xiaodong Cheng (Addgene plasmid # 113110 ; http://n2t.net/addgene:113110 ; RRID:Addgene_113110)
