[The description below was written by a language model from this plasmid's Addgene catalogue record and pLannotate feature annotations shown in this document.]
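Description:
pEYFP-N3-EPAC1 is a mammalian expression plasmid that produces human EPAC1 (RAPGEF3, also called cAMP-GEF1) fused at its C-terminus to enhanced yellow fluorescent protein. The record is slightly inconsistent about the backbone: the purpose statement names pEYFP-N3, while the backbone field lists pEGFP-N3. The sequenced plasmid does carry a mammalian codon-optimized EYFP reading frame, consistent with the plasmid's name. The catalogue gives a total size of about 7.5 kb, and the full sequencing result is 7,354 nt.

Expression is driven by the human cytomegalovirus immediate early enhancer and promoter. The RAPGEF3 coding sequence, cloned between NheI and SacI sites, lies directly downstream. It is joined through a short remnant of the multiple cloning site to EYFP, and the transcript ends at an SV40 polyadenylation signal. A second cassette supplies selection in both hosts: the Tn5 aminoglycoside phosphotransferase gene (NeoR/KanR) sits behind tandem bacterial (bla-type) and SV40 early promoters and is followed by an HSV TK poly(A) signal. It confers kanamycin resistance in E. coli and G418 resistance in mammalian cells. A high-copy ColE1/pUC-type origin maintains the plasmid in bacteria, and an f1 origin is also present. The short large T antigen, ble and bGH poly(A) annotations are only fragments, most likely residual backbone sequence rather than functional parts.

EPAC1 is a cAMP-activated guanine nucleotide exchange factor for the small GTPases Rap1 and Rap2. The fluorescent fusion allows transfected cells to be identified and the protein's expression and subcellular distribution to be followed. The associated publication concerns cAMP signalling through EPAC versus protein kinase A in the control of protein kinase B activation.
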