Features (pLannotate 1.2.2; 15 found; start..end, strand, type, name):
     61..364     +  enhancer       CMV enhancer: human cytomegalovirus immediate early enhancer
    365..568     +  promoter       CMV promoter: human cytomegalovirus (CMV) immediate early promoter
    597..3239    +  CDS            RAPGEF3: RPGF3_HUMAN - Also known as CGEF1, EPAC, EPAC1. Experimental evidence at protein level: Swiss-Prot protein existence level 1. Guanine nucleotide exchange factor (GEF) for RAP1A and RAP2A small GTPases that is activated by binding cAMP. Through simultaneous binding of PDE3B to RAPGEF3 and PIK3R6 is assembled in a signaling complex in which it activates the PI3K gamma complex and which is involved in angiogenesis. Plays a role in the modulation of the cAMP- induced dynamic control of endothelial barrier function through a pathway that is independent on Rho-mediated signaling. Required for the ac
   3241..3290    +  misc_feature   MCS (fragment): multiple cloning site
   3300..4019    +  CDS            EYFP: enhanced YFP mammalian codon-optimized
   4036..4119    +  CDS            large T antigen (fragment): large T antigen from SV40 (simian virus 40)
   4142..4263    +  polyA_signal   SV40 poly(A) signal: SV40 polyadenylation signal
   4297..4725    -  rep_origin     f1 ori (sequence partly withheld): f1 bacteriophage origin of replication; arrow indicates direction of (+) strand synthesis
   4752..4856    +  promoter       AmpR promoter: bla
   4858..5215    +  promoter       SV40 promoter: SV40 enhancer and early promoter
   5250..6044    +  CDS            NeoR/KanR: aminoglycoside phosphotransferase from Tn5; aph(3')-II (or nptII); confers resistance to neomycin, kanamycin, and G418 (Geneticin®)
   6065..6217    +  CDS            ble (fragment): BLE_KLEPN - Experimental evidence at protein level: Swiss-Prot protein existence level 1. Binding protein with a strong affinity to the bleomycin family of antibiotics. Binds to CL990; an antimitotic-antibiotic compound. From Klebsiella pneumoniae.
   6276..6323    +  polyA_signal   HSV TK poly(A) signal: herpes simplex virus thymidine kinase polyadenylation signal (Cole and Stacy, 1985)
   6414..6430    -  polyA_signal   bGH poly(A) signal (fragment): bovine growth hormone polyadenylation signal
   6652..7240    +  rep_origin     ori: high-copy-number ColE1/pMB1/pBR322/pUC origin of replication
>Addgene plasmid #113110 | pEYFP-N3-EPAC1 | addgene full sequence | sequence record 233713 | Addgene NGS Result
TAGTTATTAATAGTAATCAATTACGGGGTCATTAGTTCATAGCCCATATATGGAGTTCCGCGTTACATAA
CTTACGGTAAATGGCCCGCCTGGCTGACCGCCCAACGACCCCCGCCCATTGACGTCAATAATGACGTATG
TTCCCATAGTAACGCCAATAGGGACTTTCCATTGACGTCAATGGGTGGAGTATTTACGGTAAACTGCCCA
CTTGGCAGTACATCAAGTGTATCATATGCCAAGTACGCCCCCTATTGACGTCAATGACGGTAAATGGCCC
GCCTGGCATTATGCCCAGTACATGACCTTATGGGACTTTCCTACTTGGCAGTACATCTACGTATTAGTCA
TCGCTATTACCATGGTGATGCGGTTTTGGCAGTACATCAATGGGCGTGGATAGCGGTTTGACTCACGGGG
ATTTCCAAGTCTCCACCCCATTGACGTCAATGGGAGTTTGTTTTGGCACCAAAATCAACGGGACTTTCCA
AAATGTCGTAACAACTCCGCCCCATTGACGCAAATGGGCGGTAGGCGTGTACGGTGGGAGGTCTATATAA
GCAGAGCTGGTTTAGTGAACCGTCAGATCCGCTAGCATGGTGTTGAGAAGGATGCACCGGCCCCGAAGCT
GCTCCTACCAGCTGCTGCTGGAGCACCAGCGTCCGAGCTGCATCCAGGGGCTGCGCTGGACACCACTCAC
CAACAGCGAGGAGTCCCTGGATTTCAGCGAGAGCCTGGAGCAGGCCTCCACAGAGCGGGTGCTCAGGGCT
GGGAGGCAGCTGCATCGGCATCTGCTGGCCACCTGCCCAAACCTCACCCGAGACCGGAAGTACCACCTTA
GGCTCTATCGGCAGTGCTGCTCTGGCCGGGAGCTGGTGGATGGGATCTTGGCCCTGGGACTTGGGGTCCA
TTCCCGGAGCCAAGTTGTGGGAATCTGCCAGGTGCTGCTGGATGAAGGTGCCCTCTGCCATGTGAAACAC
GACTGGGCCTTCCAGGACCGAGATGCCCAATTCTACCGGTTCCCCGGGCCCGAGCCCGAGCCCGTGGGAA
CTCATGAGATGGAGGAGGAGTTGGCCGAAGCTGTGGCCCTGCTCTCCCAGCGGGGGCCTGACGCCCTGCT
CACTGTGGCACTTCGAAAGCCCCCAGGTCAGCGCACGGATGAAGAGCTGGACCTCATCTTTGAGGAGCTG
CTGCACATCAAGGCTGTGGCCCACCTCTCCAACTCGGTGAAGCGAGAATTAGCGGCTGTTCTGCTCTTTG
AACCACACAGCAAGGCAGGGACCGTGTTGTTCAGCCAGGGGGACAAGGGCACTTCGTGGTACATTATCTG
GAAGGGATCTGTCAACGTGGTGACCCATGGCAAGGGGCTGGTGACCACCCTGCATGAGGGAGATGATTTT
GGACAGCTGGCTCTGGTGAATGATGCACCCCGGGCAGCCACCATCATCCTGCGAGAAGACAACTGTCATT
TCCTGCGTGTGGACAAGCAGGACTTCAACCGTATCATCAAGGATGTGGAGGCAAAGACCATGCGGCTGGA
AGAACATGGCAAAGTGGTGCTGGTGCTGGAGAGAGCCTCTCAGGGCGCCGGCCCTTCCCGACCCCCAACC
CCAGGCAGGAACCGGTATACAGTGATGTCTGGCACCCCAGAGAAGATCCTAGAGCTTCTGTTGGAGGCCA
TGGGACCAGATTCCAGTGCTCATGACCCAACAGAGACATTCCTCAGCGACTTCCTCCTGACCCACAGGGT
CTTCATGCCCAGCGCCCAACTCTGCGCTGCCCTTCTGCACCACTTCCATGTGGAGCCTGCGGGTGGCAGC
GAGCAGGAGCGCAGCACCTACGTCTGCAACAAGAGGCAGCAGATCTTGCGGCTGGTCAGCCAGTGGGTGG
CCCTGTATGGCTCCATGCTCCACACTGACCCTGTGGCCACCAGCTTCCTCCAGAAACTCTCAGACCTGGT
GGGCAGGGACACCCGACTCAGCAACCTGCTGAGGGAGCAGTGGCCAGAGAGGCGGCGATGCCACAGGTTG
GAGAATGGCTGTGGGAATGCATCTCCTCAGATGAAGGCCCGGAACTTGCCTGTTTGGCTCCCCAACCAGG
ACGAGCCCCTTCCTGGCAGCAGCTGTGCCATCCAAGTTGGGGATAAAGTCCCCTATGACATCTGCCGGCC
AGACCACTCAGTGTTGACCCTGCAGCTGCCTGTGACAGCCTCCGTGAGAGAGGTGATGGCAGCGTTGGCC
CAGGAGGATGGCTGGACCAAGGGGCAGGTGCTGGTGAAGGTCAATTCTGCAGGTGATGCCATTGGCCTGC
AGCCAGATGCCCGTGGTGTGGCCACATCTCTGGGGCTCAATGAGCGTCTCTTTGTTGTCAACCCACAGGA
AGCGCATGAGCTGATCCCACACCCTGACCAGCTGGGGCCCACTGTGGGCTCTGCTGAGGGGCTGGACCTG
GTGAGTGCCAAGGACCTGGCAGGCCAGTTGACGGACCACGACTGGAGCCTCTTCAACAGTATCCACCAGG
TGGAGCTGATCCACTATGTGCTGGGCCCCCAGCATCTGCGGGATGTCACCACCGCCAACCTGGAGCGCTT
CATGCGCCGCTTCAATGAGCTGCAGTACTGGGTGGCCACCGAGCTGTGTCTCTGCCCCGTGCCCGGCCCC
CGGGCCCAGCTGCTCAGGAAGTTCATTAAGCTGGCGGCCCACCTCAAGGAGCAGAAGAATCTCAATTCCT
TCTTTGCCGTCATGTTTGGCCTCAGCAACTCGGCCATCAGCCGCCTAGCCCACACCTGGGAGCGACTGCC
CCACAAAGTCCGGAAGCTGTACTCCGCCCTCGAGAGGCTGCTGGATCCCTCATGGAACCACCGGGTATAC
CGACTGGCCCTCGCCAAGCTCTCCCCTCCTGTCATCCCCTTCATGCCCCTTCTTCTCAAAGACATGACCT
TCATTCATGAGGGAAACCACACACTAGTGGAGAATCTCATCAACTTTGAGAAGATGAGAATGATGGCCAG
AGCCGCGCGGATGCTGCACCACTGCCGAAGCCACAACCCTGTGCCTCTCTCACCACTCAGAAGCCGAGTT
TCCCACCTCCACGAGGACAGCCAGGTGGCGAGGATTTCCACATGCTCGGAGCAGTCCCTGAGCACCCGGA
GTCCAGCCAGCACCTGGGCTTATGTCCAGCAGCTGAAGGTCATTGACAACCAGCGGGAACTCTCCCGCCT
CTCCCGAGAGCTGGAGCCAGGAGCTCAAGCTTCGAATTCTGCAGTCGACGGTACCGCGGGCCCGGGATCC
ATCGCCACCATGGTGAGCAAGGGCGAGGAGCTGTTCACCGGGGTGGTGCCCATCCTGGTCGAGCTGGACG
GCGACGTAAACGGCCACAAGTTCAGCGTGTCCGGCGAGGGCGAGGGCGATGCCACCTACGGCAAGCTGAC
CCTGAAGTTCATCTGCACCACCGGCAAGCTGCCCGTGCCCTGGCCCACCCTCGTGACCACCTTCGGCTAC
GGCGTGCAGTGCTTCGCCCGCTACCCCGACCACATGAAGCAGCACGACTTCTTCAAGTCCGCCATGCCCG
AAGGCTACGTCCAGGAGCGCACCATCTTCTTCAAGGACGACGGCAACTACAAGACCCGCGCCGAGGTGAA
GTTCGAGGGCGACACCCTGGTGAACCGCATCGAGCTGAAGGGCATCGACTTCAAGGAGGACGGCAACATC
CTGGGGCACAAGCTGGAGTACAACTACAACAGCCACAACGTCTATATCATGGCCGACAAGCAGAAGAACG
GCATCAAGGTGAACTTCAAGATCCGCCACAACATCGAGGACGGCAGCGTGCAGCTCGCCGACCACTACCA
GCAGAACACCCCCATCGGCGACGGCCCCGTGCTGCTGCCCGACAACCACTACCTGAGCTACCAGTCCGCC
CTGAGCAAAGACCCCAACGAGAAGCGCGATCACATGGTCCTGCTGGAGTTCGTGACCGCCGCCGGGATCA
CTCTCGGCATGGACGAGCTGTACAAGTAAAGCGGCCGCGACTCTAGATCATAATCAGCCATACCACATTT
GTAGAGGTTTTACTTGCTTTAAAAAACCTCCCACACCTCCCCCTGAACCTGAAACATAAAATGAATGCAA
TTGTTGTTGTTAACTTGTTTATTGCAGCTTATAATGGTTACAAATAAAGCAATAGCATCACAAATTTCAC
AAATAAAGCATTTTTTTCACTGCATTCTAGTTGTGGTTTGTCCAAACTCATCAATGTATCTTAAGGCGTA
AATTGTAAGCGTTAATATTTTGTTAAAATTCGCGTTAAATTTTTGTTAAATCAGCTCATTTTTTAACCAA
TAGGCCGAAATCGGCAAAATCCCTTATAAATCAAAAGAATAGACCGAGATAGGGT
[37 nt withheld, positions 4396-4432]
AAAGAACGTGGACTCCAACGTCAAAGG
[49 nt withheld, positions 4460-4508]
T
[91 nt withheld, positions 4510-4600]
G
[124 nt withheld, positions 4602-4725]
CAGGTGGCACTTTTCGGGGAAATGTGCGCGGAACCCCTATTTGTTTATTTTTCTAAATACATTCAAATAT
GTATCCGCTCATGAGACAATAACCCTGATAAATGCTTCAATAATATTGAAAAAGGAAGAGTCCTGAGGCG
GAAAGAACCAGCTGTGGAATGTGTGTCAGTTAGGGTGTGGAAAGTCCCCAGGCTCCCCAGCAGGCAGAAG
TATGCAAAGCATGCATCTCAATTAGTCAGCAACCAGGTGTGGAAAGTCCCCAGGCTCCCCAGCAGGCAGA
AGTATGCAAAGCATGCATCTCAATTAGTCAGCAACCATAGTCCCGCCCCTAACTCCGCCCATCCCGCCCC
TAACTCCGCCCAGTTCCGCCCATTCTCCGCCCCATGGCTGACTAATTTTTTTTATTTATGCAGAGGCCGA
GGCCGCCTCGGCCTCTGAGCTATTCCAGAAGTAGTGAGGAGGCTTTTTTGGAGGCCTAGGCTTTTGCAAA
GATCGATCAAGAGACAGGATGAGGATCGTTTCGCATGATTGAACAAGATGGATTGCACGCAGGTTCTCCG
GCCGCTTGGGTGGAGAGGCTATTCGGCTATGACTGGGCACAACAGACAATCGGCTGCTCTGATGCCGCCG
TGTTCCGGCTGTCAGCGCAGGGGCGCCCGGTTCTTTTTGTCAAGACCGACCTGTCCGGTGCCCTGAATGA
ACTGCAAGACGAGGCAGCGCGGCTATCGTGGCTGGCCACGACGGGCGTTCCTTGCGCAGCTGTGCTCGAC
GTTGTCACTGAAGCGGGAAGGGACTGGCTGCTATTGGGCGAAGTGCCGGGGCAGGATCTCCTGTCATCTC
ACCTTGCTCCTGCCGAGAAAGTATCCATCATGGCTGATGCAATGCGGCGGCTGCATACGCTTGATCCGGC
TACCTGCCCATTCGACCACCAAGCGAAACATCGCATCGAGCGAGCACGTACTCGGATGGAAGCCGGTCTT
GTCGATCAGGATGATCTGGACGAAGAGCATCAGGGGCTCGCGCCAGCCGAACTGTTCGCCAGGCTCAAGG
CGAGCATGCCCGACGGCGAGGATCTCGTCGTGACCCATGGCGATGCCTGCTTGCCGAATATCATGGTGGA
AAATGGCCGCTTTTCTGGATTCATCGACTGTGGCCGGCTGGGTGTGGCGGACCGCTATCAGGACATAGCG
TTGGCTACCCGTGATATTGCTGAAGAGCTTGGCGGCGAATGGGCTGACCGCTTCCTCGTGCTTTACGGTA
TCGCCGCTCCCGATTCGCAGCGCATCGCCTTCTATCGCCTTCTTGACGAGTTCTTCTGAGCGGGACTCTG
GGGTTCGAAATGACCGACCAAGCGACGCCCAACCTGCCATCACGAGATTTCGATTCCACCGCCGCCTTCT
ATGAAAGGTTGGGCTTCGGAATCGTTTTCCGGGACGCCGGCTGGATGATCCTCCAGCGCGGGGATCTCAT
GCTGGAGTTCTTCGCCCACCCTAGGGGGAGGCTAACTGAAACACGGAAGGAGACAATACCGGAAGGAACC
CGCGCTATGACGGCAATAAAAAGACAGAATAAAACGCACGGTGTTGGGTCGTTTGTTCATAAACGCGGGG
TTCGGTCCCAGGGCTGGCACTCTGTCGATACCCCACCGAGACCCCATTGGGGCCAATACGCCCGCGTTTC
TTCCTTTTCCCCACCCCACCCCCCAAGTTCGGGTGAAGGCCCAGGGCTCGCAGCCAACGTCGGGGCGGCA
GGCCCTGCCATAGCCTCAGGTTACTCATATATACTTTAGATTGATTTAAAACTTCATTTTTAATTTAAAA
GGATCTAGGTGAAGATCCTTTTTGATAATCTCATGACCAAAATCCCTTAACGTGAGTTTTCGTTCCACTG
AGCGTCAGACCCCGTAGAAAAGATCAAAGGATCTTCTTGAGATCCTTTTTTTCTGCGCGTAATCTGCTGC
TTGCAAACAAAAAAACCACCGCTACCAGCGGTGGTTTGTTTGCCGGATCAAGAGCTACCAACTCTTTTTC
CGAAGGTAACTGGCTTCAGCAGAGCGCAGATACCAAATACTGTTCTTCTAGTGTAGCCGTAGTTAGGCCA
CCACTTCAAGAACTCTGTAGCACCGCCTACATACCTCGCTCTGCTAATCCTGTTACCAGTGGCTGCTGCC
AGTGGCGATAAGTCGTGTCTTACCGGGTTGGACTCAAGACGATAGTTACCGGATAAGGCGCAGCGGTCGG
GCTGAACGGGGGGTTCGTGCACACAGCCCAGCTTGGAGCGAACGACCTACACCGAACTGAGATACCTACA
GCGTGAGCTATGAGAAAGCGCCACGCTTCCCGAAGGGAGAAAGGCGGACAGGTATCCGGTAAGCGGCAGG
GTCGGAACAGGAGAGCGCACGAGGGAGCTTCCAGGGGGAAACGCCTGGTATCTTTATAGTCCTGTCGGGT
TTCGCCACCTCTGACTTGAGCGTCGATTTTTGTGATGCTCGTCAGGGGGGCGGAGCCTATGGAAAAACGC
CAGCAACGCGGCCTTTTTACGGTTCCTGGCCTTTTGCTGGCCTTTTGCTCACATGTTCTTTCCTGCGTTA
TCCCCTGATTCTGTGGATAACCGTATTACCGCCATGCAT
